Addgene plasmid #69172: LD121
Purpose: Integration of GFP tag at Atg21 C terminus, use auxotrophic marker URA3(Candida albicans)
Depositing lab: Zhiping Xie. Depositing organization: Shanghai Jiao Tong University. Publication: A fluorescent tool set for yeast Atg proteins. Li D, Song JZ, Shan MH, Li SP, Liu W, Li H, Zhu J, Wang Y, Lin J, Xie Z. Autophagy. 2015;11(6):954-60. doi: 10.1080/15548627.2015.1040971. PubMed 25998947.
Backbone
  Vector backbone: Bluescript II SK+
  Vector type: Yeast Expression
Growth in bacteria
  Bacterial resistance: Ampicillin, 100 μg/mL
  Growth temperature: 37°C
  Growth strain: DH5alpha
  Copy number: High Copy
Gene/Insert
  Gene/Insert name: Atg21-EGFP
  Species: S. cerevisiae (budding yeast)
  Insert size (bp): 3800
  Tag / fusion protein: EGFP (C terminal on insert)
  Cloning method: Restriction Enzyme; 5′ cloning site SacII (not destroyed); 3′ cloning site XhoI (not destroyed)
  Sequencing primers: 5′ T7; 3′ SP6
Terms and licenses: Academic/Nonprofit Terms; Industry Terms: Not Available to Industry
How to cite: LD121 was a gift from Zhiping Xie (Addgene plasmid # 69172 ; http://n2t.net/addgene:69172 ; RRID:Addgene_69172)
