[The description below was written by a language model from this plasmid's Addgene catalogue record and pLannotate feature annotations shown in this document.]
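Description:
LD121 is a yeast integration (gene-tagging) plasmid built on the Bluescript II SK+ backbone and designed to place a GFP tag at the C terminus of the Saccharomyces cerevisiae autophagy protein Atg21. It is propagated in E. coli as a high-copy plasmid through the ColE1/pUC-type origin and selected with ampicillin via the β-lactamase gene. The backbone also retains the f1 phage origin, the lacZα/lac promoter region, and flanking T7 and T3 promoters. No yeast replication origin or centromere is annotated. This fits its stated role as an integrating construct rather than an episomal expression vector.

The roughly 3.8 kb insert, cloned between SacII and XhoI, begins with a fragment of the ATG21 coding sequence, evidently its 3′ portion. This is followed by a GFP coding sequence and the ADH1 transcription terminator. The catalogue lists the tag as EGFP, whereas the automated annotation identifies it as yeast-enhanced GFP. Downstream is a selectable marker cassette with a URA3 gene between the Ashbya gossypii TEF promoter and terminator. The record says this URA3 is from Candida albicans, although the annotation tool matched it to the S. cerevisiae orthologue. The insert ends with a region containing INA17 on the opposite strand. This probably represents genomic sequence downstream of ATG21 serving as the second homology arm, though the record does not say so explicitly.

With homology on both sides, the cassette can recombine into the chromosomal ATG21 locus, with uracil prototrophy used to select integrants. No promoter for the fusion is annotated on the plasmid, so Atg21-GFP would be expressed from the native promoter after integration. The plasmid belongs to a fluorescent tool set for visualising yeast Atg proteins in studies of autophagy and the Cvt pathway.
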