Features (pLannotate 1.2.2; 19 found; start..end, strand, type, name):
     30..458     -  rep_origin     f1 ori (sequence partly withheld): f1 bacteriophage origin of replication; arrow indicates direction of (+) strand synthesis
    463..618     -  CDS            lacZα (fragment): LacZα fragment of β-galactosidase; lacZ fragment
    626..644     +  promoter       T7 promoter: promoter for bacteriophage T7 RNA polymerase
    666..1154    +  CDS            ATG21 (fragment): ATG21_YEAST - Also known as CVT21, HSV1, MAI1. Experimental evidence at protein level: Swiss-Prot protein existence level 1. Required for cytoplasm to vacuole transport (Cvt) vesicles formation and mitophagy. Involved in binding of phosphatidylethanolamine to ATG8 and in recruitment of ATG8 and ATG5 to the pre-autophagosomal structure. Protects ATG8 from ARG4-mediated cleavage. Essential for maturation of proaminopeptidase I. From Saccharomyces cerevisiae (strain ATCC 204508 / S288c) (Baker's yeast).
   1206..1922    +  CDS            yeGFP: yeast-enhanced green fluorescent protein codons optimized for translation in S. cerevisiae and C. albicans
   1943..2130    +  terminator     ADH1 terminator: S. cerevisiae ADH1; transcription terminator for the S. cerevisiae alcohol dehydrogenase 1 (ADH1) gene
   2205..2548    +  promoter       TEF promoter: Ashbya gossypii TEF promoter
   2567..3355    +  CDS            URA3: PYRF_YEAST - Experimental evidence at protein level: Swiss-Prot protein existence level 1. From Saccharomyces cerevisiae (strain ATCC 204508 / S288c) (Baker's yeast).
   3367..3564    +  terminator     TEF terminator: Ashbya gossypii TEF terminator
   3814..4359    -  CDS            INA17: INA17_YEAS1 - Also known as AIM43 From Saccharomyces cerevisiae (strain RM11-1a) (Baker's yeast).
   4654..4674    +  misc_feature   MCS (fragment): pBluescript multiple cloning site
   4687..4705    -  promoter       T3 promoter: promoter for bacteriophage T3 RNA polymerase
   4750..4766    -  protein_bind   lac operator: The lac repressor binds to the lac operator to inhibit transcription in E. coli. This inhibition can be relieved by adding lactose or isopropyl-β-D-thiogalactopyranoside (IPTG). lac repressor encoded by lacI
   4774..4804    -  promoter       lac promoter: promoter for the E. coli lac operon
   4819..4840    -  protein_bind   CAP binding site: CAP binding activates transcription in the presence of cAMP. E. coli catabolite activator protein
   4853..4945    -  CDS            lacI (fragment): lac repressor; lacI; The lac repressor binds to the lac operator to inhibit transcription in E. coli. This inhibition can be relieved by adding lactose or isopropyl-β-D-thiogalactopyranoside (IPTG).
   5128..5716    -  rep_origin     ori: high-copy-number ColE1/pMB1/pBR322/pUC origin of replication
   5887..6747    -  CDS            AmpR: β-lactamase; bla; confers resistance to ampicillin, carbenicillin, and related antibiotics
   6748..6852    -  promoter       AmpR promoter: bla
>Addgene plasmid #69172 | LD121 | depositor full sequence | sequence record 128247 | LD121 sequence 6875 bps
CTAAATTGTAAGCGTTAATATTTTGTTAAAATTCGCGTTAAATTTTTGTTAAATCAGCTCATTTTTTAAC
CAATAGGCCGAAATCGGCAAAATCCCTTATAAATCAAAAGAATAGACCGAGATAGGGT
[37 nt withheld, positions 129-165]
AAAGAACGTGGACTCCAACGTCAAAGG
[49 nt withheld, positions 193-241]
T
[91 nt withheld, positions 243-333]
G
[124 nt withheld, positions 335-458]
CCCATTCGCCATTCAGGCTGCGCAACTGTTGGGAAGGGCGATCGGTGCGGGCCTCTTCGCTATTACGCCA
GCTGGCGAAAGGGGGATGTGCTGCAAGGCGATTAAGTTGGGTAACGCCAGGGTTTTCCCAGTCACGACGT
TGTAAAACGACGGCCAGTGAGCGCGCGTAATACGACTCACTATAGGGCGAATTGGAGCTCCACCGCGGCT
TCAAGGTCACTGTTTAAAGAATTTAGACGGGGTACCAGATTGTGCAATTTGTATCAGCTAGCTTTCGATA
AGAGTATGACTATGATTGGATGTGTAGGTGATACGGACACTATTCATCTTTTCAAACTTGATGACGCCTC
TAATAGCCTCCCTGGAGATAATTCTAGCAATGGCCACTGGAATGAAGAGGAATATATACTAGCATCAAAT
TCAAATCCCAGTATGGGAACTCCAAAGGAAATACCTCTCTCGAAACCAAGAATTGCGAATTACTTCTCGA
AAAAAATAAAATCTTCAATACCAAACCAGAACCTGAGCCGTAACTTTGCTTATATAACAGTTAATGAATC
GAACAGGAGTTGCTTAGGGTTTCCAGACGAATTTCCCAACCAAGTCTATATTGCCTCTGATGATGGAACC
TTCAGTATATATAGTATTCCGTCAAAACCTGGTGAATGTGTGCTGACTAAAAATAATAAATTTACAGCTT
CGTACGCTGCAGGTCGACGGATCGGTGACGGTGCTGGTTTAATTAACATGTCTAAAGGTGAAGAATTATT
CACTGGTGTTGTCCCAATTTTGGTTGAATTAGATGGTGATGTTAATGGTCACAAATTTTCTGTCTCCGGT
GAAGGTGAAGGTGATGCTACTTACGGTAAATTGACCTTAAAATTTATTTGTACTACTGGTAAATTGCCAG
TTCCATGGCCAACCTTAGTCACTACTTTAACTTATGGTGTTCAATGTTTTTCTAGATACCCAGATCATAT
GAAACAACATGACTTTTTCAAGTCTGCCATGCCAGAAGGTTATGTTCAAGAAAGAACTATTTTTTTCAAA
GATGACGGTAACTACAAGACCAGAGCTGAAGTCAAGTTTGAAGGTGATACCTTAGTTAATAGAATCGAAT
TAAAAGGTATTGATTTTAAAGAAGATGGTAACATTTTAGGTCACAAATTGGAATACAACTATAACTCTCA
CAATGTTTACATCATGGCTGACAAACAAAAGAATGGTATCAAAGTTAACTTCAAAATTAGACACAACATT
GAAGATGGTTCTGTTCAATTAGCTGACCATTATCAACAAAATACTCCAATTGGTGATGGTCCAGTCTTGT
TACCAGACAACCATTACTTATCCACTCAATCTGCCTTATCCAAAGATCCAAACGAAAAGAGAGACCACAT
GGTCTTGTTAGAATTTGTTACTGCTGCTGGTATTACCCATGGTATTGATGAATTGTACAAATAAGGCGCG
CCACTTCTAAATAAGCGAATTTCTTATGATTTATGATTTTTATTATTAAATAAGTTATAAAAAAAATAAG
TGTATACAAATTTTAAAGTGACTCTTAGGTTTTAAAACGAAAATTCTTATTCTTGAGTAACTCTTTCCTG
TAGGTCAGGTTGCTTTCTCAGGTATAGTATGAGGTCGCTCTTATTGACCACACCTCTACCGGCAGATCCG
CTAGGGATAACAGGGTAATATAGATCTGTTTAGCTTGCCTCGTCCCCGCCGGGTCACCCGGCCAGCGACA
TGGAGGCCCAGAATACCCTCCTTGACAGTCTTGACGTGCGCAGCTCAGGGGCATGATGTGACTGTCGCCC
GTACATTTAGCCCATACATCCCCATGTATAATCATTTGCATCCATACATTTTGATGGCCGCACGGCGCGA
AGCAAAAATTACGGCTCCTCGCTGCAGACCTGCGAGCAGGGAAACGCTCCCCTCACAGACGCGTTGAATT
GTCCCCACGCCGCGCCCCTGTAGAGAAATATAAAAGGTTAGGATTTGCCACTGAGGTTCTTCTTTCATAT
ACTTCCTTTTAAAATCTTGCTAGGATACAGTTCTCACATCACATCCGAACATAAACAACCATGACAGTCA
ACACTAAGACCTATAGTGAGAGAGCAGAAACTCATGCCTCACCAGTAGCACAGCGATTATTTCGATTAAT
GGAACTGAAGAAAACCAATTTATGTGCATCAATTGACGTTGATACCACTAAGGAATTCCTTGAATTAATT
GATAAATTAGGTCCTTATGTATGCTTAATCAAGACTCATATTGATATAATCAATGATTTTTCCTATGAAT
CCACTATTGAACCATTATTAGAACTTTCACGTAAACATCAATTTATGATTTTTGAAGATAGAAAATTTGC
TGATATTGGTAATACCGTAAAGAAACAATATATTGGTGGAGTTTATAAAATTAGTAGTTGGGCAGATATT
ACCAATGCTCATGGTGTCACTGGGAATGGAGTGGTTGAAGGATTAAAACAGGGAGCTAAAGAAACCACCA
CCAACCAAGAGCCAAGAGGGTTATTGATGTTAGCTGAATTATCATCAGTGGGATCATTAGCATATGGAGA
ATATTCTCAAAAAACTGTTGAAATTGCTAAATCCGATAAGGAATTTGTTATTGGATTTATTGCCCAACGT
GATATGGGTGGCCAAGAAGAAGGATTTGATTGGCTTATTATGACACCTGGAGTTGGATTAGATGATAAAG
GTGATGGATTAGGACAACAATATAGAACTGTTGATGAAGTTGTTAGCACTGGAACTGATATTATCATTGT
TGGTAGAGGATTGTTTGGTAAAGGAAGAGATCCAGATATTGAAGGTAAAAGGTATAGAAATGCTGGTTGG
AATGCTTATTTGAAAAAGACTGGCCAATTATAATCAGTACTGACAATAAAAAGATTCTTGTTTTCAAGAA
CTTGTCATTTGTATAGTTTTTTTATATTGTAGTTGTTCTATTTTAATCAAATGTTAGCGTGATTTATATT
TTTTTTCGCCTCGACATCATCTGCCCAGATGCGAAGTTAAGTGCGCAGAAAGTAATATCATGCGTCAATC
GTATGTGAATGCTGGTCGCTATACTGCTGTCGATTCGATACTAACGCCGCCATCCAGTGTCGAAAACGAG
CTCGAATTCATCGATGATATCAGATCCACTAGTGGCCTATGCTAATGCATATGTGCAGTTTTCATAATCT
TAATAGATATTGTACGTATTCACGTGTGAATTGCTAAAGAGGGTAGAAATCTTCAAAACAAGCAATTTGA
AAATATTTACATAGGCAATGGTACATTCTAGAAACACGAAAAGCCAACAAGATAACTAATTCTCACCAAA
ACCATCTCCTATACCAAGGCTTCATATGTGTTGATTCATTACTGCCCTTTCCCCTACTAGTATTGTGGGT
TTTATCCTGTACAATTAACTCATTTAATTGGTGTTCCAGGATTTCTACCTCTTTCTTTAGCTGACTTTCT
CTCTCCTCATGCTCTAGTTTCCACCAAGAGAAGTGAAGCAGTAAATAAACGGAAGATCCCATTAGAATGA
ACATCCAAAGAGGCCTAATAAATCTTTTTACAGGGATCTCATGTCCTGATTCTTCCTCTTGCGAGAATTT
TTTGAGCATATCTAACTCCTTTTTGATATTTAATTTTGTAGTATGCTCATTAATCAAATCGCGTATCAGT
TCAGTATCAACACCATCCAAAGAATCCAAATTAGCCAAGTCTTCTAGGCTCTTGATTTCTTTCTTCGGTG
ACGTTGAAACAGCTCTTCGTTGTTGGTTGAGGAGGCGCCTGTGGTAATAGGCAACGGTTGTTATGGGAAA
CAATTTAGTTCTACTCAAAGTAATGAGAGCATTAGAGCGTCTTTTTAACATATTGTCTATTATATGCTTT
GGTTCCCATTTCCTTTCTCAAAGTTTACAAATATAACAGAGTGCTTAGCGAATACTTTATTTTATGAGTC
TTGCCGTTAGTGACCCCACCCAAAATAAGATGCAAACCGGTATACATATTAGACATTTCCCACGTATACA
AATATATTAAGTAAATAAGCCTCGTCGTGATGAACTTAAATACATGGTATTGAGAGAGTTATAAACAGGT
AGATAGATATCTTAAATAAAAATAAGCAGATAAGTAACAATGTTTAAGAAAACGATGGGGAAGCGCTCGA
GGGGGGGCCCGGTACCCAGCTTTTGTTCCCTTTAGTGAGGGTTAATTGCGCGCTTGGCGTAATCATGGTC
ATAGCTGTTTCCTGTGTGAAATTGTTATCCGCTCACAATTCCACACAACATACGAGCCGGAAGCATAAAG
TGTAAAGCCTGGGGTGCCTAATGAGTGAGCTAACTCACATTAATTGCGTTGCGCTCACTGCCCGCTTTCC
AGTCGGGAAACCTGTCGTGCCAGCTGCATTAATGAATCGGCCAACGCGCGGGGAGAGGCGGTTTGCGTAT
TGGGCGCTCTTCCGCTTCCTCGCTCACTGACTCGCTGCGCTCGGTCGTTCGGCTGCGGCGAGCGGTATCA
GCTCACTCAAAGGCGGTAATACGGTTATCCACAGAATCAGGGGATAACGCAGGAAAGAACATGTGAGCAA
AAGGCCAGCAAAAGGCCAGGAACCGTAAAAAGGCCGCGTTGCTGGCGTTTTTCCATAGGCTCCGCCCCCC
TGACGAGCATCACAAAAATCGACGCTCAAGTCAGAGGTGGCGAAACCCGACAGGACTATAAAGATACCAG
GCGTTTCCCCCTGGAAGCTCCCTCGTGCGCTCTCCTGTTCCGACCCTGCCGCTTACCGGATACCTGTCCG
CCTTTCTCCCTTCGGGAAGCGTGGCGCTTTCTCATAGCTCACGCTGTAGGTATCTCAGTTCGGTGTAGGT
CGTTCGCTCCAAGCTGGGCTGTGTGCACGAACCCCCCGTTCAGCCCGACCGCTGCGCCTTATCCGGTAAC
TATCGTCTTGAGTCCAACCCGGTAAGACACGACTTATCGCCACTGGCAGCAGCCACTGGTAACAGGATTA
GCAGAGCGAGGTATGTAGGCGGTGCTACAGAGTTCTTGAAGTGGTGGCCTAACTACGGCTACACTAGAAG
GACAGTATTTGGTATCTGCGCTCTGCTGAAGCCAGTTACCTTCGGAAAAAGAGTTGGTAGCTCTTGATCC
GGCAAACAAACCACCGCTGGTAGCGGTGGTTTTTTTGTTTGCAAGCAGCAGATTACGCGCAGAAAAAAAG
GATCTCAAGAAGATCCTTTGATCTTTTCTACGGGGTCTGACGCTCAGTGGAACGAAAACTCACGTTAAGG
GATTTTGGTCATGAGATTATCAAAAAGGATCTTCACCTAGATCCTTTTAAATTAAAAATGAAGTTTTAAA
TCAATCTAAAGTATATATGAGTAAACTTGGTCTGACAGTTACCAATGCTTAATCAGTGAGGCACCTATCT
CAGCGATCTGTCTATTTCGTTCATCCATAGTTGCCTGACTCCCCGTCGTGTAGATAACTACGATACGGGA
GGGCTTACCATCTGGCCCCAGTGCTGCAATGATACCGCGAGACCCACGCTCACCGGCTCCAGATTTATCA
GCAATAAACCAGCCAGCCGGAAGGGCCGAGCGCAGAAGTGGTCCTGCAACTTTATCCGCCTCCATCCAGT
CTATTAATTGTTGCCGGGAAGCTAGAGTAAGTAGTTCGCCAGTTAATAGTTTGCGCAACGTTGTTGCCAT
TGCTACAGGCATCGTGGTGTCACGCTCGTCGTTTGGTATGGCTTCATTCAGCTCCGGTTCCCAACGATCA
AGGCGAGTTACATGATCCCCCATGTTGTGCAAAAAAGCGGTTAGCTCCTTCGGTCCTCCGATCGTTGTCA
GAAGTAAGTTGGCCGCAGTGTTATCACTCATGGTTATGGCAGCACTGCATAATTCTCTTACTGTCATGCC
ATCCGTAAGATGCTTTTCTGTGACTGGTGAGTACTCAACCAAGTCATTCTGAGAATAGTGTATGCGGCGA
CCGAGTTGCTCTTGCCCGGCGTCAATACGGGATAATACCGCGCCACATAGCAGAACTTTAAAAGTGCTCA
TCATTGGAAAACGTTCTTCGGGGCGAAAACTCTCAAGGATCTTACCGCTGTTGAGATCCAGTTCGATGTA
ACCCACTCGTGCACCCAACTGATCTTCAGCATCTTTTACTTTCACCAGCGTTTCTGGGTGAGCAAAAACA
GGAAGGCAAAATGCCGCAAAAAAGGGAATAAGGGCGACACGGAAATGTTGAATACTCATACTCTTCCTTT
TTCAATATTATTGAAGCATTTATCAGGGTTATTGTCTCATGAGCGGATACATATTTGAATGTATTTAGAA
AAATAAACAAATAGGGGTTCCGCGCACATTTCCCCGAAAAGTGCCAC
