>Addgene plasmid #69172 | LD121 | addgene partial sequence | sequence record 124180 | T7 5'-TAATACGACTCACTATAGGG-3'
CGCGGCTTCAAGGTCACTGTTTAAAGAATTTAGACGGGGTACCAGATTGTGCAATTTGTATCAGCTAGCT
TTCGATAAGAGTATGACTATGATTGGATGTGTAGGTGATACGGACACTATTCATCTTTTCAAACTTGATG
ACGCCTCTAATAGCCTCCCTGGAGATAATTCTAGCAATGGCCACTGGAATGAAGAGGAATATATACTAGC
ATCAAATTCAAATCCCAGTATGGGAACTCCAAAGGAAATACCTCTCTCGAAACCAAGAATTGCGAATTAC
TTCTCGAAAAAAATAAAATCTTCAATACCAAACCAGAACCTGAGCCGTAACTTTGCTTATATAACAGTTA
ATGAATCGAACAGGAGTTGCTTAGGGTTTCCAGACGAATTTCCCAACCAAGTCTATATTGCCTCTGATGA
TGGAACCTTCAGTATATATAGTATTCCGTCAAAACCTGGTGAATGTGTGCTGACTAAAAATAATAAATTT
ACAGCTTCGTACGCTGCAGGTCGACGGATCGGTGACGGTGCTGGTTTAATTAACATGTCTAAAGGTGAAG
AATTATTCACTGGTGTTGTCCCAATTTTGGTTGAATTAGATGGTGATGTTAATGGTCACAAATTTTCTGT
CTCCGGTGAAGGTGAAGGTGATGCTACTTACGGTAAATTGACCTTAAAATTTATTTGTACTACTGGTAAA
TTGCCAGTTCCATGGCCAACCTTAGTCACTACTTTAACTTATGGTGTTCAATGTTTTTCTAGATACCCAG
ATCATATGAAACAACATGACTTTTTCAAGTCTGCCATGCCAGAAGGTTATGTTCAAGAAAGAACTATTTT
TTTCAAAGATGACGGTAACTACAAGACCAGAGCTGAAGTCAAGTTTGAAGGTGATACCTTAGTTAATAGA
ATCGAATTAAAAGGTATTGATTTT
