>Addgene plasmid #69172 | LD121 | addgene partial sequence | sequence record 124181 | TEFpro-R 5'-gctaaatgtacgggcgacag-3'
GCGCACGTCAAGACTGTCAAGGAGGGTATTCTGGGCCTCCATGTCGCTGGCCGGGTGACCCGGCGGGGAC
GAGGCAAGCTAAACAGATCTATATTACCCTGTTATCCCTAGCGGATCTGCCGGTAGAGGTGTGGTCAATA
AGAGCGACCTCATACTATACCTGAGAAAGCAACCTGACCTACAGGAAAGAGTTACTCAAGAATAAGAATT
TTCGTTTTAAAACCTAAGAGTCACTTTAAAATTTGTATACACTTATTTTTTTTATAACTTATTTAATAAT
AAAAATCATAAATCATAAGAAATTCGCTTATTTAGAAGTGGCGCGCCTTATTTGTACAATTCATCAATAC
CATGGGTAATACCAGCAGCAGTAACAAATTCTAACAAGACCATGTGGTCTCTCTTTTCGTTTGGATCTTT
GGATAAGGCAGATTGAGTGGATAAGTAATGGTTGTCTGGTAACAAGACTGGACCATCACCAATTGGAGTA
TTTTGTTGATAATGGTCAGCTAATTGAACAGAACCATCTTCAATGTTGTGTCTAATTTTGAAGTTAACTT
TGATACCATTCTTTTGTTTGTCAGCCATGATGTAAACATTGTGAGAGTTATAGTTGTATTCCAATTTGTG
ACCTAAAATGTTACCATCTTCTTTAAAATCAATACCTTTTAATTCGATTCTATTAACTAAGGTATCACCT
TCAAACTTGACTTCAGCTCTGGTCTTGTAGTTACCGTCATCTTTGAAAAAAATAGTTCTTTCTTGAACAT
AACCTTCTGGCATGGCAGACTTGAAAAAGTCATGTTGTTTCATATGATCTGGGTATCTAGAAAAACATTG
AACACCATAAGTTAAAGTAGTGACTAAGGTTGGCCATGGAACTGGCAATTTACCAGTAGTACAAATAAAT
TTTAAGGTCAATTTACCGTAAGTAGCATCACCTTCACCTTCACCGGAGACAGAAAATTTGTGAC
